>Addgene plasmid #224016 | AiP12918 - pAAV-AiE0459m_3xC2-minBG-SYFP2-WPRE3-BGHpA (Alias: CN2918) | addgene full sequence | sequence record 450577 | Addgene NGS Result
CCTGCAGGCAGCTGCGCGCTCGCTCGCTCACTGAGGCCGCCCGGGCGTCGGGCGACCTTTGGTCGCCCGG
CCTCAGTGAGCGAGCGAGCGCGCAGAGAGGGAGTGGCCAACTCCATCACTAGGGGTTCCTGCGGCCGCAC
GCGTCTATGAATAGTTACAAGTGAGAAAGAGAAATGGAGATTTTACCATTTAATCATCTCCGAAGAGAAG
GTGAGAAGAAATTGAGAAAGGTAATTTGCATACCATGCATAGGCATTAGAGAAAGCATTTTTTTTCTTAA
CTCTCCATTTGTTTACAGATATTTCCATATGGCCTTTTAAAAACTTCAACAGAGAAATTCGAACACAACT
AACTGGAATTTCAATTTTCATATAAAACCAGCATCATAGATATATATGTAGCTACTCTCCTATGAATAGT
TACAAGTGAGAAAGAGAAATGGAGATTTTACCATTTAATCATCTCCGAAGAGAAGGTGAGAAGAAATTGA
GAAAGGTAATTTGCATACCATGCATAGGCATTAGAGAAAGCATTTTTTTTCTTAACTCTCCATTTGTTTA
CAGATATTTCCATATGGCCTTTTAAAAACTTCAACAGAGAAATTCGAACACAACTAACTGGAATTTCAAT
TTTCATATAAAACCAGCATCATAGATATATATGTAGCTACTCTCCTATGAATAGTTACAAGTGAGAAAGA
GAAATGGAGATTTTACCATTTAATCATCTCCGAAGAGAAGGTGAGAAGAAATTGAGAAAGGTAATTTGCA
TACCATGCATAGGCATTAGAGAAAGCATTTTTTTTCTTAACTCTCCATTTGTTTACAGATATTTCCATAT
GGCCTTTTAAAAACTTCAACAGAGAAATTCGAACACAACTAACTGGAATTTCAATTTTCATATAAAACCA
GCATCATAGATATATATGTAGCTACTCTCGAGCTCGGGCTGGGCATAAAAGTCAGGGCAGAGCCATCTAT
TGCTTACATTTGCTTCTGGGATCCAGATCTTTCGAAGCTAGCGCTACCGGTCGCCACCATGGTGAGCAAG
GGCGAGGAGCTGTTCACCGGGGTGGTGCCCATCCTGGTCGAGCTGGACGGCGACGTAAACGGCCACAAGT
TCAGCGTGTCCGGCGAGGGCGAGGGCGATGCCACCTACGGCAAGCTGACCCTGAAGCTGATCTGCACCAC
CGGCAAGCTGCCCGTGCCCTGGCCCACCCTCGTGACCACCCTGGGCTACGGCGTGCAGTGCTTCGCCCGC
TACCCCGACCACATGAAGCAGCACGACTTCTTCAAGTCCGCCATGCCCGAAGGCTACGTCCAGGAGCGCA
CCATCTTCTTCAAGGACGACGGCAACTACAAGACCCGCGCCGAGGTGAAGTTCGAGGGCGACACCCTGGT
GAACCGCATCGAGCTGAAGGGCATCGACTTCAAGGAGGACGGCAACATCCTGGGGCACAAGCTGGAGTAC
AACTACAACAGCCACAACGTCTATATCACCGCCGACAAGCAGAAGAACGGCATCAAGGCCAACTTCAAGA
TCCGCCACAACATCGAGGACGGCGGCGTGCAGCTCGCCGACCACTACCAGCAGAACACCCCCATCGGCGA
CGGCCCCGTGCTGCTGCCCGACAACCACTACCTGAGCTACCAGTCCAAGCTGAGCAAAGACCCCAACGAG
AAGCGCGATCACATGGTCCTGCTGGAGTTCGTGACCGCCGCCGGGATCACTCTCGGCATGGACGAGCTGT
ACAAGTAAGTCGACGGCGCGCCGCGGCCGCGAATTCGATATCATAATCAACCTCTGGATTACAAAATTTG
TGAAAGATTGACTGGTATTCTTAACTATGTTGCTCCTTTTACGCTATGTGGATACGCTGCTTTAATGCCT
TTGTATCATGCTATTGCTTCCCGTATGGCTTTCATTTTCTCCTCCTTGTATAAATCCTGGTTAGTTCTTG
CCACGGCGGAACTCATCGCCGCCTGCCTTGCCCGCTGCTGGACAGGGGCTCGGCTGTTGGGCACTGACAA
TTCCGTGGCTCGAGAGATCTTCGACTGTGCCTTCTAGTTGCCAGCCATCTGTTGTTTGCCCCTCCCCCGT
GCCTTCCTTGACCCTGGAAGGTGCCACTCCCACTGTCCTTTCCTAATAAAATGAGGAAATTGCATCGCAT
TGTCTGAGTAGGTGTCATTCTATTCTGGGGGGTGGGGTGGGGCAGGACAGCAAGGGGGAGGATTGGGAAG
ACAATAGCAGGCATGAGATCTCACGTGCGGACCGAGCGGCCGCAGGAACCCCTAGTGATGGAGTTGGCCA
CTCCCTCTCTGCGCGCTCGCTCGCTCACTGAGGCCGGGCGACCAAAGGTCGCCCGACGCCCGGGCTTTGC
CCGGGCGGCCTCAGTGAGCGAGCGAGCGCGCAGCTGCCTGCAGGGGCGCCTGATGCGGTATTTTCTCCTT
ACGCATCTGTGCGGTATTTCACACCGCATA
[95 nt withheld, positions 2481-2575]
T
[46 nt withheld, positions 2577-2622]
C
[141 nt withheld, positions 2624-2764]
CCTTTGACGTTGGAGTCCACGTTCTTT
[37 nt withheld, positions 2792-2828]
ACTCTATCTCGGGCTATTCTTTTGATTTATAAGGGATTTTGCCGATTTCGGTCTATTGGTTAAAAAATGA
GCTGATTTAACAAAAATTTAACGCGAATTTTAACAAAATATTAACGTTTACAATTTTATGGTGCACTCTC
AGTACAATCTGCTCTGATGCCGCATAGTTAAGCCAGCCCCGACACCCGCCAACACCCGCTGACGCGCCCT
GACGGGCTTGTCTGCTCCCGGCATCCGCTTACAGACAAGCTGTGACCGTCTCCGGGAGCTGCATGTGTCA
GAGGTTTTCACCGTCATCACCGAAACGCGCGAGACGAAAGGGCCTCGTGATACGCCTATTTTTATAGGTT
AATGTCATGATAATAATGGTTTCTTAGACGTCAGGTGGCACTTTTCGGGGAAATGTGCGCGGAACCCCTA
TTTGTTTATTTTTCTAAATACATTCAAATATGTATCCGCTCATGAGACAATAACCCTGATAAATGCTTCA
ATAATATTGAAAAAGGAAGAGTATGAGTATTCAACATTTCCGTGTCGCCCTTATTCCCTTTTTTGCGGCA
TTTTGCCTTCCTGTTTTTGCTCACCCAGAAACGCTGGTGAAAGTAAAAGATGCTGAAGATCAGTTGGGTG
CACGAGTGGGTTACATCGAACTGGATCTCAACAGCGGTAAGATCCTTGAGAGTTTTCGCCCCGAAGAACG
TTTTCCAATGATGAGCACTTTTAAAGTTCTGCTATGTGGCGCGGTATTATCCCGTATTGACGCCGGGCAA
GAGCAACTCGGTCGCCGCATACACTATTCTCAGAATGACTTGGTTGAGTACTCACCAGTCACAGAAAAGC
ATCTTACGGATGGCATGACAGTAAGAGAATTATGCAGTGCTGCCATAACCATGAGTGATAACACTGCGGC
CAACTTACTTCTGACAACGATCGGAGGACCGAAGGAGCTAACCGCTTTTTTGCACAACATGGGGGATCAT
GTAACTCGCCTTGATCGTTGGGAACCGGAGCTGAATGAAGCCATACCAAACGACGAGCGTGACACCACGA
TGCCTGTAGCAATGGCAACAACGTTGCGCAAACTATTAACTGGCGAACTACTTACTCTAGCTTCCCGGCA
ACAATTAATAGACTGGATGGAGGCGGATAAAGTTGCAGGACCACTTCTGCGCTCGGCCCTTCCGGCTGGC
TGGTTTATTGCTGATAAATCTGGAGCCGGTGAGCGTGGGTCTCGCGGTATCATTGCAGCACTGGGGCCAG
ATGGTAAGCCCTCCCGTATCGTAGTTATCTACACGACGGGGAGTCAGGCAACTATGGATGAACGAAATAG
ACAGATCGCTGAGATAGGTGCCTCACTGATTAAGCATTGGTAACTGTCAGACCAAGTTTACTCATATATA
CTTTAGATTGATTTAAAACTTCATTTTTAATTTAAAAGGATCTAGGTGAAGATCCTTTTTGATAATCTCA
TGACCAAAATCCCTTAACGTGAGTTTTCGTTCCACTGAGCGTCAGACCCCGTAGAAAAGATCAAAGGATC
TTCTTGAGATCCTTTTTTTCTGCGCGTAATCTGCTGCTTGCAAACAAAAAAACCACCGCTACCAGCGGTG
GTTTGTTTGCCGGATCAAGAGCTACCAACTCTTTTTCCGAAGGTAACTGGCTTCAGCAGAGCGCAGATAC
CAAATACTGTTCTTCTAGTGTAGCCGTAGTTAGGCCACCACTTCAAGAACTCTGTAGCACCGCCTACATA
CCTCGCTCTGCTAATCCTGTTACCAGTGGCTGCTGCCAGTGGCGATAAGTCGTGTCTTACCGGGTTGGAC
TCAAGACGATAGTTACCGGATAAGGCGCAGCGGTCGGGCTGAACGGGGGGTTCGTGCACACAGCCCAGCT
TGGAGCGAACGACCTACACCGAACTGAGATACCTACAGCGTGAGCTATGAGAAAGCGCCACGCTTCCCGA
AGGGAGAAAGGCGGACAGGTATCCGGTAAGCGGCAGGGTCGGAACAGGAGAGCGCACGAGGGAGCTTCCA
GGGGGAAACGCCTGGTATCTTTATAGTCCTGTCGGGTTTCGCCACCTCTGACTTGAGCGTCGATTTTTGT
GATGCTCGTCAGGGGGGCGGAGCCTATGGAAAAACGCCAGCAACGCGGCCTTTTTACGGTTCCTGGCCTT
TTGCTGGCCTTTTGCTCACATGT
Features (pLannotate 1.2.2; 14 found; start..end, strand, type, name):
     12..39      +  repeat_region  AAV2 ITR (fragment): inverted terminal repeat of adeno-associated virus serotype 2 inverted
     68..95      +  repeat_region  AAV2 ITR (fragment): inverted terminal repeat of adeno-associated virus serotype 2 inverted
   1039..1755    +  CDS            SYFP2: SYFP2 is a basic (constitutively fluorescent) yellow fluorescent protein published in 2006, derived from Aequorea victoria. It is reported to be a very rapidly-maturing monomer with moderate acid sensitivity.
   1795..1952    +  misc_feature   WPRE (fragment): woodchuck hepatitis virus posttranscriptional regulatory element
   1958..2038    +  misc_feature   WPRE (fragment): woodchuck hepatitis virus posttranscriptional regulatory element
   2055..2166    +  polyA_signal   bGH poly(A) signal: bovine growth hormone polyadenylation signal
   2284..2424    +  repeat_region  AAV2 ITR: inverted terminal repeat of adeno-associated virus serotype 2 inverted
   2429..2480    -  misc_feature   bom (fragment): basis of mobility region from pBR322
   2499..2954    +  rep_origin     f1 ori (sequence partly withheld): f1 bacteriophage origin of replication; arrow indicates direction of (+) strand synthesis
   2955..3004    -  misc_feature   bom (fragment): basis of mobility region from pBR322
   3106..3141    -  CDS            rop (fragment): Rop protein, which maintains plasmids at low copy number; rop
   3236..3340    +  promoter       AmpR promoter: bla
   3341..4201    +  CDS            AmpR: β-lactamase; bla; confers resistance to ampicillin, carbenicillin, and related antibiotics
   4372..4960    +  rep_origin     ori: high-copy-number ColE1/pMB1/pBR322/pUC origin of replication
