[The description below was written by a language model from this plasmid's Addgene catalogue record and pLannotate feature annotations shown in this document.]
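Description:
AiP12918 - pAAV-AiE0459m_3xC2-minBG-SYFP2-WPRE3-BGHpA (alias CN2918) is an AAV transfer plasmid of about 5 kb, built on a pAAV backbone and intended for packaging a recombinant adeno-associated virus genome that reports enhancer activity in the brain. It is maintained in bacteria through a high-copy ColE1/pUC-type origin and selected with ampicillin via the bla (AmpR) gene and its promoter. An f1 phage origin is also present in the backbone, along with short remnants of pBR322 bom and rop sequences. A recombination-deficient strain is the recorded host, which is common practice for plasmids carrying repeat-prone ITRs.

The expression cassette lies between AAV2 inverted terminal repeats, which provide the signals for replication and encapsidation of the vector genome. The right ITR is annotated in full, whereas the left one is detected only as short fragments. According to the catalogue entry, expression is governed by AiE0459m_3xC2, an enhancer sequence designed to direct transgene expression to cortical layer 5 extratelencephalic (L5_ET) neurons, placed upstream of the minBG minimal promoter. The name suggests a triplicated core element, though the record does not explain this. Neither the enhancer nor the promoter is annotated in the feature table, but the unannotated region upstream of the reporter is where they would sit. The payload is SYFP2, a rapidly maturing monomeric yellow fluorescent protein, followed by WPRE3, a shortened woodchuck posttranscriptional regulatory element (detected as two fragments) that boosts transcript expression, and the bovine growth hormone polyadenylation signal. The construct belongs to a suite of enhancer AAVs for genetic access to cortical cell types, and it serves to label the targeted neuron population with fluorescence.
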