Addgene plasmid #224016: AiP12918 - pAAV-AiE0459m_3xC2-minBG-SYFP2-WPRE3-BGHpA (Alias: CN2918)
Purpose: AiE0459m_3xC2 is an enhancer sequence, designed to drive AAV-mediated transgene expression incortical L5_ET neurons
Depositing lab: Allen Institute for Brain Science & Jonathan Ting. Depositing organization: Allen Institute. Publication: A suite of enhancer AAVs and transgenic mouse lines for genetic access to cortical cell types. Ben-Simon Y, Hooper M, Narayan S, Daigle TL, Dwivedi D, Way SW, Oster A, Stafford DA, Mich JK, Taormina MJ, Martinez RA, Opitz-Araya X, Roth JR, Alexander JR, Allen S, Amster A, Arbuckle J, Ayala A, Baker PM, Bakken TE, Barcelli T, Barta S, Bendrick J, Bertagnolli D, Bielstein C, Bishwakarma P, Bowlus J, Boyer G, Brouner K, Casian B, Casper T, Chakka AB, Chakrabarty R, Chance RK, Chavan S, Clark M, Colbert K, Collman F, Daniel S, Departee M, DiValentin P, Donadio N, Dotson N, Egdorf T, Fliss T, Gabitto M, Garcia J, Gary A, Gasperini M, Gloe J, Goldy J, Gore BB, Graybuck L, Greisman N, Haeseleer F, Halterman C, Haradon Z, Hastings SD, Helback O, Ho W, Hockemeyer D, Huang C, Huff S, Hunker A, Johansen N, Jones D, Juneau Z, Kalmbach B, Kannan M, Khem S, Kussick E, Kutsal R, Larsen R, Lee C, Lee AY, Leibly M, Lenz GH, Li S, Liang E, Lusk N, Madigan Z, Malloy J, Malone J, McCue R, Melchor J, Mollenkopf T, Moosman S, Morin E, Newman D, Ng L, Ngo K, Omstead V, Otto S, Oyama A, Pena N, Pham T, Phillips E, Pom CA, Potekhina L, Ransford S, Ray PL, Rette D, Reynoldson C, Rimorin C, Rocha D, Ruiz A, Sanchez REA, Sawyer L, Sedeno-Cortes A, Sevigny JP, Shapovalova N, Shepard N, Shulga L, Sigler AR, Siverts L, Soliman S, Somasundaram S, Staats B, Stewart K, Szelenyi E, Tieu M, Trader C, Tran A, van Velthoven CTJ, Walker M, Wang Y, Weed N, Wirthlin M, Wood T, Wynalda B, Yao Z, Zhou T, Ariza J, Dee N, Reding M, Ronellenfitch K, Mufti S, Sunkin SM, Smith KA, Esposito L, Waters J, Thyagarajan B, Yao S, Lein ES, Zeng H, Levi BP, Ngai J, Ting JT, Tasic B. Cell. 2025 May 16:S0092-8674(25)00513-6. doi: 10.1016/j.cell.2025.05.002. PubMed 40403729.
Backbone
  Vector backbone: pAAV
  Vector type: AAV
Growth in bacteria
  Bacterial resistance: Ampicillin, 100 μg/mL
  Growth temperature: 30°C
  Growth strain: NEB Stable
  Copy number: High Copy
Gene/Insert
  Gene/Insert name: SYFP2
  Species: Synthetic
  Mutation: NA
  Promoter: minBG
  Cloning method: Other
Terms and licenses: Academic/Nonprofit Terms; Industry Terms: Not Available to Industry
Depositor comments: Cloning Method: RE Cloning
How to cite: AiP12918 - pAAV-AiE0459m_3xC2-minBG-SYFP2-WPRE3-BGHpA (Alias: CN2918) was a gift from Allen Institute for Brain Science & Jonathan Ting (Addgene plasmid # 224016 ; http://n2t.net/addgene:224016 ; RRID:Addgene_224016)
